Addgene plasmid #85995: pMJ114
Purpose: One-guide Perturb-seq vector backbone; modified bovine U6 promoter; original constant region
Depositing lab: Jonathan Weissman. Depositing organization: University of California, San Francisco (UCSF). Publication: A Multiplexed Single-Cell CRISPR Screening Platform Enables Systematic Dissection of the Unfolded Protein Response. Adamson B, Norman TM, Jost M, Cho MY, Nunez JK, Chen Y, Villalta JE, Gilbert LA, Horlbeck MA, Hein MY, Pak RA, Gray AN, Gross CA, Dixit A, Parnas O, Regev A, Weissman JS. Cell. 2016 Dec 15;167(7):1867-1882.e21. doi: 10.1016/j.cell.2016.11.048. PubMed 27984733.
Backbone
  Vector backbone: pSICO derivative
  Backbone manufacturer: Addgene
  Backbone size w/o insert (bp): 8200
  Total vector size (bp): 9158
  Vector type: Mammalian Expression, Lentiviral, CRISPR
  Selectable markers: Puromycin
Growth in bacteria
  Bacterial resistance: Ampicillin, 100 μg/mL
  Growth temperature: 37°C
  Growth strain: NEB Stable
  Copy number: High Copy
Gene/Insert 1
  Gene/Insert name: sgGFP-NT2 (alt name: EGFP-NT2_cr1)
  gRNA/shRNA sequence: GFP
  Insert size (bp): 113
  Promoter: modified bovine U6-2
  Cloning method: Gibson Cloning
  Sequencing primers: 5′ ACGGCGACTACTGCACTTAT; 3′ gtacctagtggaaccggaac
Gene/Insert 2
  Gene/Insert name: puro-T2A-BFP
  gRNA/shRNA sequence: NA
  Insert size (bp): 1371
Terms and licenses: Academic/Nonprofit Terms; Industry Terms: Not Available to Industry
How to cite: pMJ114 was a gift from Jonathan Weissman (Addgene plasmid # 85995 ; http://n2t.net/addgene:85995 ; RRID:Addgene_85995)
