[The description below was written by a language model from this plasmid's Addgene catalogue record and pLannotate feature annotations shown in this document.]
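Description:
pMJ114 is a lentiviral CRISPR guide-expression plasmid built on a pSICO-derived backbone and described as a one-guide Perturb-seq vector backbone. It is maintained in bacteria through a high-copy ColE1/pUC-type origin and an ampicillin resistance gene. The lentiviral portion has a CMV enhancer/promoter fused to a truncated HIV-1 5' LTR to drive genomic RNA production in packaging cells. This is followed by the Ψ packaging signal with a gag fragment, the Rev response element, the cPPT/CTS, a WPRE and a truncated downstream LTR. A single loxP site, probably carried over from the pSICO parent, lies upstream of the WPRE.

Both payload cassettes sit in reverse orientation relative to the viral genome. The first is a single guide RNA, sgGFP-NT2, which targets GFP. It is expressed from a modified bovine U6-2 promoter and joined to the "original" S. pyogenes constant region. The annotation software detects this scaffold as a tracrRNA fragment, does not label the U6 promoter, and scores the 20-nt GFP-directed spacer as a spurious mVenus-fragment hit. The second is an EF-1α promoter driving puromycin N-acetyltransferase linked by a T2A peptide to TagBFP, terminated by a bGH polyadenylation signal. This allows drug selection and blue-fluorescence tracking of transduced mammalian cells. Placing a polyadenylated Pol II transcript antisense to the viral genome avoids premature termination of the genomic RNA. In Perturb-seq designs this transcript can also report perturbation identity in single-cell RNA sequencing, although no barcode feature is annotated here.

The depositor and sequencing-derived records differ by 11 nt in length and in numbering origin, but they show the same features in the same order.
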