Features (pLannotate 1.2.2; 24 found; start..end, strand, type, name):
     40..92      -  misc_feature   bom (fragment): basis of mobility region from pBR322
    247..626     +  enhancer       CMV enhancer: human cytomegalovirus immediate early enhancer
    627..826     +  promoter       CMV promoter: human cytomegalovirus (CMV) immediate early promoter
    844..1024    +  LTR            5' LTR (truncated): truncated 5' long terminal repeat (LTR) from HIV-1
   1071..1196    +  misc_feature   HIV-1 Ψ: packaging signal of human immunodeficiency virus type 1
   1180..1518    +  CDS            HIV-1 gag (fragment): gag protein from human immunodeficiency virus 1; gag
   1695..1928    +  misc_feature   RRE: The Rev response element (RRE) of HIV-1 allows for Rev-dependent mRNA export from the nucleus to the cytoplasm.
   2305..2405    +  CDS            Rev (fragment): human immunodeficiency virus 1 (HIV-1) Rev protein; rev; enhances nuclear export of unspliced and incompletely spliced viral mRNAs
   2455..2572    +  misc_feature   cPPT/CTS: central polypurine tract and central termination sequence of HIV-1
   2631..2855    -  polyA_signal   bGH poly(A) signal: bovine growth hormone polyadenylation signal
   2905..3603    -  CDS            TagBFP: monomeric blue fluorescent protein mammalian codon-optimized
   3679..4275    -  CDS            PuroR: puromycin N-acetyltransferase; pac from Streptomyces alboniger; confers resistance to puromycin
   4287..5458    -  promoter       EF-1α promoter: strong constitutive promoter for human elongation factor EF-1α
   5543..5610    -  misc_RNA       tracrRNA (fragment): trans-activating CRISPR RNA for the Streptococcus pyogenes CRISPR/Cas9 system
   5629..5648    +  CDS            VN155(I152L) (fragment): improved N-terminal fragment of mVenus for use in bimolecular fluorescence complementation (BiFC) (Kodama and Hu, 2010)
   5958..5991    +  protein_bind   loxP: Cre-mediated recombination occurs in the 8-bp core sequence (GCATACAT). Cre recombinase
   6024..6047    +  misc_feature   MCS (fragment): pBluescript multiple cloning site
   6047..6635    +  misc_feature   WPRE: woodchuck hepatitis virus posttranscriptional regulatory element
   6636..6655    +  misc_feature   MCS (fragment): pBluescript multiple cloning site
   6657..7157    +  CDS            nef (fragment): NEF_HV1LA - Experimental evidence at protein level: Swiss-Prot protein existence level 1. Extracellular Nef protein targets CD4(+) T-lymphocytes for apoptosis by interacting with CXCR4 surface receptors. From Human immunodeficiency virus type 1 group M subtype B (isolate Lai) (HIV-1).
   7164..7344    +  LTR            5' LTR (truncated): truncated 5' long terminal repeat (LTR) from HIV-1
   7406..7994    -  rep_origin     ori: high-copy-number ColE1/pMB1/pBR322/pUC origin of replication
   8165..9025    -  CDS            AmpR: β-lactamase; bla; confers resistance to ampicillin, carbenicillin, and related antibiotics
   9026..9130    -  promoter       AmpR promoter: bla
>Addgene plasmid #85995 | pMJ114 | depositor full sequence | sequence record 167621 | pMJ114 sequence 9158 bps
GCTTAAGCGGTCGACGGATCGGGAGATCTCCCGATCCCCTATGGTGCACTCTCAGTACAATCTGCTCTGA
TGCCGCATAGTTAAGCCAGTATCTGCTCCCTGCTTGTGTGTTGGAGGTCGCTGAGTAGTGCGCGAGCAAA
ATTTAAGCTACAACAAGGCAAGGCTTGACCGACAATTGCATGAAGAATCTGCTTAGGGTTAGGCGTTTTG
CGCTGCTTCGCGATGTACGGGCCAGATATACGCGTTGACATTGATTATTGACTAGTTATTAATAGTAATC
AATTACGGGGTCATTAGTTCATAGCCCATATATGGAGTTCCGCGTTACATAACTTACGGTAAATGGCCCG
CCTGGCTGACCGCCCAACGACCCCCGCCCATTGACGTCAATAATGACGTATGTTCCCATAGTAACGCCAA
TAGGGACTTTCCATTGACGTCAATGGGTGGAGTATTTACGGTAAACTGCCCACTTGGCAGTACATCAAGT
GTATCATATGCCAAGTACGCCCCCTATTGACGTCAATGACGGTAAATGGCCCGCCTGGCATTATGCCCAG
TACATGACCTTATGGGACTTTCCTACTTGGCAGTACATCTACGTATTAGTCATCGCTATTACCATGGTGA
TGCGGTTTTGGCAGTACATCAATGGGCGTGGATAGCGGTTTGACTCACGGGGATTTCCAAGTCTCCACCC
CATTGACGTCAATGGGAGTTTGTTTTGGCACCAAAATCAACGGGACTTTCCAAAATGTCGTAACAACTCC
GCCCCATTGACGCAAATGGGCGGTAGGCGTGTACGGTGGGAGGTCTATATAAGCAGCGCGTTTTGCCTGT
ACTGGGTCTCTCTGGTTAGACCAGATCTGAGCCTGGGAGCTCTCTGGCTAACTAGGGAACCCACTGCTTA
AGCCTCAATAAAGCTTGCCTTGAGTGCTTCAAGTAGTGTGTGCCCGTCTGTTGTGTGACTCTGGTAACTA
GAGATCCCTCAGACCCTTTTAGTCAGTGTGGAAAATCTCTAGCAGTGGCGCCCGAACAGGGACTTGAAAG
CGAAAGGGAAACCAGAGGAGCTCTCTCGACGCAGGACTCGGCTTGCTGAAGCGCGCACGGCAAGAGGCGA
GGGGCGGCGACTGGTGAGTACGCCAAAAATTTTGACTAGCGGAGGCTAGAAGGAGAGAGATGGGTGCGAG
AGCGTCAGTATTAAGCGGGGGAGAATTAGATCGCGATGGGAAAAAATTCGGTTAAGGCCAGGGGGAAAGA
AAAAATATAAATTAAAACATATAGTATGGGCAAGCAGGGAGCTAGAACGATTCGCAGTTAATCCTGGCCT
GTTAGAAACATCAGAAGGCTGTAGACAAATACTGGGACAGCTACAACCATCCCTTCAGACAGGATCAGAA
GAACTTAGATCATTATATAATACAGTAGCAACCCTCTATTGTGTGCATCAAAGGATAGAGATAAAAGACA
CCAAGGAAGCTTTAGACAAGATAGAGGAAGAGCAAAACAAAAGTAAGACCACCGCACAGCAAGCGGCCGG
CCGCGCTGATCTTCAGACCTGGAGGAGGAGATATGAGGGACAATTGGAGAAGTGAATTATATAAATATAA
AGTAGTAAAAATTGAACCATTAGGAGTAGCACCCACCAAGGCAAAGAGAAGAGTGGTGCAGAGAGAAAAA
AGAGCAGTGGGAATAGGAGCTTTGTTCCTTGGGTTCTTGGGAGCAGCAGGAAGCACTATGGGCGCAGCGT
CAATGACGCTGACGGTACAGGCCAGACAATTATTGTCTGGTATAGTGCAGCAGCAGAACAATTTGCTGAG
GGCTATTGAGGCGCAACAGCATCTGTTGCAACTCACAGTCTGGGGCATCAAGCAGCTCCAGGCAAGAATC
CTGGCTGTGGAAAGATACCTAAAGGATCAACAGCTCCTGGGGATTTGGGGTTGCTCTGGAAAACTCATTT
GCACCACTGCTGTGCCTTGGAATGCTAGTTGGAGTAATAAATCTCTGGAACAGATTTGGAATCACACGAC
CTGGATGGAGTGGGACAGAGAAATTAACAATTACACAAGCTTAATACACTCCTTAATTGAAGAATCGCAA
AACCAGCAAGAAAAGAATGAACAAGAATTATTGGAATTAGATAAATGGGCAAGTTTGTGGAATTGGTTTA
ACATAACAAATTGGCTGTGGTATATAAAATTATTCATAATGATAGTAGGAGGCTTGGTAGGTTTAAGAAT
AGTTTTTGCTGTACTTTCTATAGTGAATAGAGTTAGGCAGGGATATTCACCATTATCGTTTCAGACCCAC
CTCCCAACCCCGAGGGGACCCGACAGGCCCGAAGGAATAGAAGAAGAAGGTGGAGAGAGAGACAGAGACA
GATCCATTCGATTAGTGAACGGATCGGCACTGCGTGCGCCAATTCTGCAGACAAATGGCAGTATTCATCC
ACAATTTTAAAAGAAAAGGGGGGATTGGGGGGTACAGTGCAGGGGAAAGAATAGTAGACATAATAGCAAC
AGACATACAAACTAAAGAATTACAAAAACAAATTACAAAAATTCAAAATTTTCGGGTTTATTACAGGGAC
AGCAGAGATCCAGTTTGGTTAGTACCGGGCCCGCTCTAGACCATAGAGCCCACCGCATCCCCAGCATGCC
TGCTATTGTCTTCCCAATCCTCCCCCTTGCTGTCCTGCCCCACCCCACCCCCCAGAATAGAATGACACCT
ACTCAGACAATGCGATGCAATTTCCTCATTTTATTAGGAAAGGACAGTGGGAGTGGCACCTTCCAGGGTC
AAGGAAGGCACGGGGGAGGGGCAAACAACAGATGGCTGGCAACTAGAAGGCACAGTCGAGGCTGATCAGC
GGGTTTAAACGGGCCCTCTAGGCCCTAGGAATTCTTAATTAAGCTTGTGCCCCAGTTTGCTAGGGAGGTC
GCAGTATCTGGCCACTGCCACCTCGTGCTGCTCGACGTAGGTCTCGTTGTTGGCCTCCTTGATTCTTTCC
AGTCTGTAGTCCACATAGTAGACGCCAGGCATCTTGAGGTTCTTAGCGGGTTTCTTGGATCTATATGTGG
TCTTGATGTTTGCGATCAGATGGCTCCCGCCCACGAGCTTCAGGGCCATGTCGTTTCTGCCTTCCAGGCC
GCCGTCAGCGGGGTACAGCGTCTCGGTGAAGGCCTCCCAGCCGAGTGTTTTCTTCTGCATCACAGGGCCG
TTGGATGTGAAGTTCACCCCTCTGATCTTGACGTTGTAGATGAGGCAGCCGTCCTGGAGGCTGGTGTCCT
GGGTAGCGGTCAGCACGCCCCCGTCTTCGTATGTGGTGACTCTCTCCCATGTGAAGCCCTCAGGGAAGGA
CTGCTTGAAGAAGTCGGGGATGCCCTGGGTGTGGTTGATGAAGGTCTTGCTGCCGTAGAGGAAGCTAGTA
GCCAGGATGTCGAAGGCGAAGGGGAGAGGGCCGCCCTCGACCACCTTGATTCTCATGGTCTGGGTGCCCT
CGTAGGGCTTGCCTTCGCCCTCGGATGTGCACTTGAAGTGATGGTTGTCCACGGTGCCCTCCATGTACAG
CTTCATGTGCATGTTCTCCTTAATCAGCTCGCTGGTGGCGACCGGTGGGCCAGGATTCTCCTCGACGTCA
CCGCATGTTAGCAGACTTCCTCTGCCCTCTCCCGATCCGGCACCGGGCTTGCGGGTCATGCACCAGGTGC
GCGGTCCTTCGGGCACCTCGACGTCGGCGGTGACGGTGAAGCCGAGCCGCTCGTAGAAGGGGAGGTTGCG
GGGCGCGGAGGTCTCCAGGAAGGCGGGCACCCCGGCGCGCTCGGCCGCCTCCACTCCGGGGAGCACGACG
GCGCTGCCCAGACCCTTGCCCTGGTGGTCGGGCGAGACGCCGACGGTGGCCAGGAACCACGCGGGCTCCT
TGGGCCGGTGCGGCGCCAGGAGGCCTTCCATCTGTTGCTGCGCGGCCAGCCGGGAACCGCTCAACTCGGC
CATGCGCGGGCCGATCTCGGCGAACACCGCCCCCGCTTCGACGCTCTCCGGCGTGGTCCAGACCGCCACC
GCGGCGCCGTCGTCCGCGACCCACACCTTGCCGATGTCGAGCCCGACGCGCGTGAGGAAGAGTTCTTGCA
GCTCGGTGACCCGCTCGATGTGGCGGTCCGGGTCGACGGTGTGGCGCGTGGCGGGGTAGTCGGCGAACGC
GGCGGCGAGGGTGCGTACGGCCCGGGGGACGTCGTCGCGGGTGGCGAGGCGCACCGTGGGCTTGTACTCG
GTCATGGTGGGCTAGCTCACGACACCTGAAATGGAAGAAAAAAACTTTGAACCACTGTCTGAGGCTTGAG
AATGAACCAAGATCCAAACTCAAAAAGGGCAAATTCCAAGGAGAATTACATCAAGTGCCAAGCTGGCCTA
ACTTCAGTCTCCACCCACTCAGTGTGGGGAAACTCCATCGCATAAAACCCCTCCCCCCAACCTAAAGACG
ACGTACTCCAAAAGCGCGAGAACTAATCGAGGTGCCTGGACGGCGCCCGGTACTCCGTGGAGTCACATGA
AGCGACGGCTGAGGACGGAAAGGCCCTTTTCCTTTGTGTGGGTGACTCACCCGCCCGCTCTCCCGAGCGC
CGCGTCCTCCATTTTGAGCTCCCTGCAGCAGGGCCGGGAAGCGGCCATCTTTCCGCTCACGCAACTGGTG
CCGACCGGGCCAGCCTTGCCGCCCAGGGCGGGGCGATACACGGCGGCGCGAGGCCAGGCACCAGAGCAGG
CCGGCCAGCTTGAGACTACCCCCGTCCGATTCTCGGTGGCCGCGCTCGCAGGCCCCGCCTCGCCGAACAT
GTGCGCTGGGACGCACGGGCCCCGTCGCCGCCCGCGGCCCCAAAAACCGAAATACCAGTGTGCAGATCTT
GGCCCGCATTTACAAGACTATCTTGCCAGAAAAAAAGCGTCGCAGCAGGTCATCAAAAATTTTAAATGGC
TAGAGACTTATCGAAAGCAGCGAGACAGGCGCGAAGGTGCCACCAGATTCGCACGCGGCGGCCCCAGCGC
CCAGGCCAGGCCTCAACTCAAGCACGAGGCGAAGGGGCTCCTTAAGCGCAAGGCCTCGAACTCTCCCACC
CACTTCCAACCCGAAGCTCGGGATCAAGAATCACGTACTGCAGCCAGGTGGAAGTAATTCAAGGCACGCA
AGGGCCATAACCCGTAAAGAGGCCAGGCCCGCGGGAACCACACACGGCACTTACCTGTGTTCTGGCGGCA
AACCCGTTGCGAAAAAGAACGTTCACGGCGACTACTGCACTTATATACGGTTCTCCCCCACCCTCGGGAA
AAAGGCGGAGCCAGTACACGACATCACTTTCCCAGTTTACCCCGCGCCACCTTCTCTAGGCACCGGTTCA
ATTGCCGACCCCTCCCCCCAACTTCTCGGGGACTGTGGGCGATGTGCGCTCTGCCCACTGACGGGCACAT
GCATGGCGGTAATACGGTTATCCACGCGGCCGCCTAATGGATCCTAGTACTCGAGCATCGTGATAGTCAG
ACTGGAAAAAAAGCACCGACTCGGTGCCACTTTTTCAAGTTGATAACGGACTAGCCTTATTTAAACTTGC
TATGCTGTTTCCAGCTTAGCTCTTAAACGGGTGGTGCCCATCCTGGTCCATAAACATGGCCTCTCAAGAA
CTATATAAAGCTAAGAATAGAAAAAATTTTACAGTTATGGTGACTAAACTGTAACCCTTTTTTAAGTTTC
AAAGTATATAATAAGTTATGACCTTTTGTACCACACACATTATCATCATATAGTTTGATTAGGGCTAAGT
TTAATAGTCTCCATAACCTTATTACATCATATATGCAAATGAAGGGAACCATGGGAAATTGGCCCTAGGC
CCGCCCGACCTCTGCGCGTCTGTCTAGTGGACTGCGCGGGCAGACAAGCTCGGTCACGGTTAACGTCGAG
GGACCTAATAACTTCGTATAGCATACATTATACGAAGTTATACATGTTTAAGGGTTCCGGTTCCACTAGG
TACAATTCGATATCAAGCTTATCGATAATCAACCTCTGGATTACAAAATTTGTGAAAGATTGACTGGTAT
TCTTAACTATGTTGCTCCTTTTACGCTATGTGGATACGCTGCTTTAATGCCTTTGTATCATGCTATTGCT
TCCCGTATGGCTTTCATTTTCTCCTCCTTGTATAAATCCTGGTTGCTGTCTCTTTATGAGGAGTTGTGGC
CCGTTGTCAGGCAACGTGGCGTGGTGTGCACTGTGTTTGCTGACGCAACCCCCACTGGTTGGGGCATTGC
CACCACCTGTCAGCTCCTTTCCGGGACTTTCGCTTTCCCCCTCCCTATTGCCACGGCGGAACTCATCGCC
GCCTGCCTTGCCCGCTGCTGGACAGGGGCTCGGCTGTTGGGCACTGACAATTCCGTGGTGTTGTCGGGGA
AATCATCGTCCTTTCCTTGGCTGCTCGCCTGTGTTGCCACCTGGATTCTGCGCGGGACGTCCTTCTGCTA
CGTCCCTTCGGCCCTCAATCCAGCGGACCTTCCTTCCCGCGGCCTGCTGCCGGCTCTGCGGCCTCTTCCG
CGTCTTCGCCTTCGCCCTCAGACGAGTCGGATCTCCCTTTGGGCCGCCTCCCCGCATCGATACCGTCGAC
CTCGATCGAGACCTAGAAAAACATGGAGCAATCACAAGTAGCAATACAGCAGCTACCAATGCTGATTGTG
CCTGGCTAGAAGCACAAGAGGAGGAGGAGGTGGGTTTTCCAGTCACACCTCAGGTACCTTTAAGACCAAT
GACTTACAAGGCAGCTGTAGATCTTAGCCACTTTTTAAAAGAAAAGGGGGGACTGGAAGGGCTAATTCAC
TCCCAACGAAGACAAGATATCCTTGATCTGTGGATCTACCACACACAAGGCTACTTCCCTGATTGGCAGA
ACTACACACCAGGGCCAGGGATCAGATATCCACTGACCTTTGGATGGTGCTACAAGCTAGTACCAGTTGA
GCAAGAGAAGGTAGAAGAAGCCAATGAAGGAGAGAACACCCGCTTGTTACACCCTGTGAGCCTGCATGGG
ATGGATGACCCGGAGAGAGAAGTATTAGAGTGGAGGTTTGACAGCCGCCTAGCATTTCATCACATGGCCC
GAGAGCTGCATCCGGACTGTACTGGGTCTCTCTGGTTAGACCAGATCTGAGCCTGGGAGCTCTCTGGCTA
ACTAGGGAACCCACTGCTTAAGCCTCAATAAAGCTTGCCTTGAGTGCTTCAAGTAGTGTGTGCCCGTCTG
TTGTGTGACTCTGGTAACTAGAGATCCCTCAGACCCTTTTAGTCAGTGTGGAAAATCTCTAGCAGCATGT
GAGCAAAAGGCCAGCAAAAGGCCAGGAACCGTAAAAAGGCCGCGTTGCTGGCGTTTTTCCATAGGCTCCG
CCCCCCTGACGAGCATCACAAAAATCGACGCTCAAGTCAGAGGTGGCGAAACCCGACAGGACTATAAAGA
TACCAGGCGTTTCCCCCTGGAAGCTCCCTCGTGCGCTCTCCTGTTCCGACCCTGCCGCTTACCGGATACC
TGTCCGCCTTTCTCCCTTCGGGAAGCGTGGCGCTTTCTCATAGCTCACGCTGTAGGTATCTCAGTTCGGT
GTAGGTCGTTCGCTCCAAGCTGGGCTGTGTGCACGAACCCCCCGTTCAGCCCGACCGCTGCGCCTTATCC
GGTAACTATCGTCTTGAGTCCAACCCGGTAAGACACGACTTATCGCCACTGGCAGCAGCCACTGGTAACA
GGATTAGCAGAGCGAGGTATGTAGGCGGTGCTACAGAGTTCTTGAAGTGGTGGCCTAACTACGGCTACAC
TAGAAGAACAGTATTTGGTATCTGCGCTCTGCTGAAGCCAGTTACCTTCGGAAAAAGAGTTGGTAGCTCT
TGATCCGGCAAACAAACCACCGCTGGTAGCGGTGGTTTTTTTGTTTGCAAGCAGCAGATTACGCGCAGAA
AAAAAGGATCTCAAGAAGATCCTTTGATCTTTTCTACGGGGTCTGACGCTCAGTGGAACGAAAACTCACG
TTAAGGGATTTTGGTCATGAGATTATCAAAAAGGATCTTCACCTAGATCCTTTTAAATTAAAAATGAAGT
TTTAAATCAATCTAAAGTATATATGAGTAAACTTGGTCTGACAGTTACCAATGCTTAATCAGTGAGGCAC
CTATCTCAGCGATCTGTCTATTTCGTTCATCCATAGTTGCCTGACTCCCCGTCGTGTAGATAACTACGAT
ACGGGAGGGCTTACCATCTGGCCCCAGTGCTGCAATGATACCGCGAGACCCACGCTCACCGGCTCCAGAT
TTATCAGCAATAAACCAGCCAGCCGGAAGGGCCGAGCGCAGAAGTGGTCCTGCAACTTTATCCGCCTCCA
TCCAGTCTATTAATTGTTGCCGGGAAGCTAGAGTAAGTAGTTCGCCAGTTAATAGTTTGCGCAACGTTGT
TGCCATTGCTACAGGCATCGTGGTGTCACGCTCGTCGTTTGGTATGGCTTCATTCAGCTCCGGTTCCCAA
CGATCAAGGCGAGTTACATGATCCCCCATGTTGTGCAAAAAAGCGGTTAGCTCCTTCGGTCCTCCGATCG
TTGTCAGAAGTAAGTTGGCCGCAGTGTTATCACTCATGGTTATGGCAGCACTGCATAATTCTCTTACTGT
CATGCCATCCGTAAGATGCTTTTCTGTGACTGGTGAGTACTCAACCAAGTCATTCTGAGAATAGTGTATG
CGGCGACCGAGTTGCTCTTGCCCGGCGTCAATACGGGATAATACCGCGCCACATAGCAGAACTTTAAAAG
TGCTCATCATTGGAAAACGTTCTTCGGGGCGAAAACTCTCAAGGATCTTACCGCTGTTGAGATCCAGTTC
GATGTAACCCACTCGTGCACCCAACTGATCTTCAGCATCTTTTACTTTCACCAGCGTTTCTGGGTGAGCA
AAAACAGGAAGGCAAAATGCCGCAAAAAAGGGAATAAGGGCGACACGGAAATGTTGAATACTCATACTCT
TCCTTTTTCAATATTATTGAAGCATTTATCAGGGTTATTGTCTCATGAGCGGATACATATTTGAATGTAT
TTAGAAAAATAAACAAATAGGGGTTCCGCGCACATTTCCCCGAAAAGTGCCACCTGAC
