Features (pLannotate 1.2.2; 24 found; start..end, strand, type, name):
    148..347     +  promoter       CMV promoter: human cytomegalovirus (CMV) immediate early promoter
    365..545     +  LTR            5' LTR (truncated): truncated 5' long terminal repeat (LTR) from HIV-1
    592..717     +  misc_feature   HIV-1 Ψ: packaging signal of human immunodeficiency virus type 1
    701..1039    +  CDS            HIV-1 gag (fragment): gag protein from human immunodeficiency virus 1; gag
   1214..1447    +  misc_feature   RRE: The Rev response element (RRE) of HIV-1 allows for Rev-dependent mRNA export from the nucleus to the cytoplasm.
   1824..1924    +  CDS            Rev (fragment): human immunodeficiency virus 1 (HIV-1) Rev protein; rev; enhances nuclear export of unspliced and incompletely spliced viral mRNAs
   1974..2091    +  misc_feature   cPPT/CTS: central polypurine tract and central termination sequence of HIV-1
   2150..2374    -  polyA_signal   bGH poly(A) signal: bovine growth hormone polyadenylation signal
   2424..3122    -  CDS            TagBFP: monomeric blue fluorescent protein mammalian codon-optimized
   3198..3794    -  CDS            PuroR: puromycin N-acetyltransferase; pac from Streptomyces alboniger; confers resistance to puromycin
   3806..4977    -  promoter       EF-1α promoter: strong constitutive promoter for human elongation factor EF-1α
   5062..5129    -  misc_RNA       tracrRNA (fragment): trans-activating CRISPR RNA for the Streptococcus pyogenes CRISPR/Cas9 system
   5148..5167    +  CDS            VN155(I152L) (fragment): improved N-terminal fragment of mVenus for use in bimolecular fluorescence complementation (BiFC) (Kodama and Hu, 2010)
   5477..5510    +  protein_bind   loxP: Cre-mediated recombination occurs in the 8-bp core sequence (GCATACAT). Cre recombinase
   5543..5566    +  misc_feature   MCS (fragment): pBluescript multiple cloning site
   5566..6154    +  misc_feature   WPRE: woodchuck hepatitis virus posttranscriptional regulatory element
   6155..6174    +  misc_feature   MCS (fragment): pBluescript multiple cloning site
   6176..6676    +  CDS            nef (fragment): NEF_HV1LA - Experimental evidence at protein level: Swiss-Prot protein existence level 1. Extracellular Nef protein targets CD4(+) T-lymphocytes for apoptosis by interacting with CXCR4 surface receptors. From Human immunodeficiency virus type 1 group M subtype B (isolate Lai) (HIV-1).
   6683..6863    +  LTR            5' LTR (truncated): truncated 5' long terminal repeat (LTR) from HIV-1
   6925..7513    -  rep_origin     ori: high-copy-number ColE1/pMB1/pBR322/pUC origin of replication
   7684..8544    -  CDS            AmpR: β-lactamase; bla; confers resistance to ampicillin, carbenicillin, and related antibiotics
   8545..8649    -  promoter       AmpR promoter: bla
   8708..8760    -  misc_feature   bom (fragment): basis of mobility region from pBR322
   8915..147     +  enhancer       CMV enhancer (across the origin): human cytomegalovirus immediate early enhancer
>Addgene plasmid #85995 | pMJ114 | addgene full sequence | sequence record 358565 | Addgene NGS Result
GTACATCAAGTGTATCATATGCCAAGTACGCCCCCTATTGACGTCAATGACGGTAAATGGCCCGCCTGGC
ATTATGCCCAGTACATGACCTTATGGGACTTTCCTACTTGGCAGTACATCTACGTATTAGTCATCGCTAT
TACCATGGTGATGCGGTTTTGGCAGTACATCAATGGGCGTGGATAGCGGTTTGACTCACGGGGATTTCCA
AGTCTCCACCCCATTGACGTCAATGGGAGTTTGTTTTGGCACCAAAATCAACGGGACTTTCCAAAATGTC
GTAACAACTCCGCCCCATTGACGCAAATGGGCGGTAGGCGTGTACGGTGGGAGGTCTATATAAGCAGCGC
GTTTTGCCTGTACTGGGTCTCTCTGGTTAGACCAGATCTGAGCCTGGGAGCTCTCTGGCTAACTAGGGAA
CCCACTGCTTAAGCCTCAATAAAGCTTGCCTTGAGTGCTTCAAGTAGTGTGTGCCCGTCTGTTGTGTGAC
TCTGGTAACTAGAGATCCCTCAGACCCTTTTAGTCAGTGTGGAAAATCTCTAGCAGTGGCGCCCGAACAG
GGACTTGAAAGCGAAAGGGAAACCAGAGGAGCTCTCTCGACGCAGGACTCGGCTTGCTGAAGCGCGCACG
GCAAGAGGCGAGGGGCGGCGACTGGTGAGTACGCCAAAAATTTTGACTAGCGGAGGCTAGAAGGAGAGAG
ATGGGTGCGAGAGCGTCAGTATTAAGCGGGGGAGAATTAGATCGCGATGGGAAAAAATTCGGTTAAGGCC
AGGGGGAAAGAAAAAATATAAATTAAAACATATAGTATGGGCAAGCAGGGAGCTAGAACGATTCGCAGTT
AATCCTGGCCTGTTAGAAACATCAGAAGGCTGTAGACAAATACTGGGACAGCTACAACCATCCCTTCAGA
CAGGATCAGAAGAACTTAGATCATTATATAATACAGTAGCAACCCTCTATTGTGTGCATCAAAGGATAGA
GATAAAAGACACCAAGGAAGCTTTAGACAAGATAGAGGAAGAGCAAAACAAAAGTAAGACCACCGCACAG
CAAGCGGCCGGCCGCTGATCTTCAGACCTGGAGGAGGAGATATGAGGGACAATTGGAGAAGTGAATTATA
TAAATATAAAGTAGTAAAAATTGAACCATTAGGAGTAGCACCCACCAAGGCAAAGAGAAGAGTGGTGCAG
AGAGAAAAAAGAGCAGTGGGAATAGGAGCTTTGTTCCTTGGGTTCTTGGGAGCAGCAGGAAGCACTATGG
GCGCAGCGTCAATGACGCTGACGGTACAGGCCAGACAATTATTGTCTGGTATAGTGCAGCAGCAGAACAA
TTTGCTGAGGGCTATTGAGGCGCAACAGCATCTGTTGCAACTCACAGTCTGGGGCATCAAGCAGCTCCAG
GCAAGAATCCTGGCTGTGGAAAGATACCTAAAGGATCAACAGCTCCTGGGGATTTGGGGTTGCTCTGGAA
AACTCATTTGCACCACTGCTGTGCCTTGGAATGCTAGTTGGAGTAATAAATCTCTGGAACAGATTTGGAA
TCACACGACCTGGATGGAGTGGGACAGAGAAATTAACAATTACACAAGCTTAATACACTCCTTAATTGAA
GAATCGCAAAACCAGCAAGAAAAGAATGAACAAGAATTATTGGAATTAGATAAATGGGCAAGTTTGTGGA
ATTGGTTTAACATAACAAATTGGCTGTGGTATATAAAATTATTCATAATGATAGTAGGAGGCTTGGTAGG
TTTAAGAATAGTTTTTGCTGTACTTTCTATAGTGAATAGAGTTAGGCAGGGATATTCACCATTATCGTTT
CAGACCCACCTCCCAACCCCGAGGGGACCCGACAGGCCCGAAGGAATAGAAGAAGAAGGTGGAGAGAGAG
ACAGAGACAGATCCATTCGATTAGTGAACGGATCGGCACTGCGTGCGCCAATTCTGCAGACAAATGGCAG
TATTCATCCACAATTTTAAAAGAAAAGGGGGGATTGGGGGGTACAGTGCAGGGGAAAGAATAGTAGACAT
AATAGCAACAGACATACAAACTAAAGAATTACAAAAACAAATTACAAAAATTCAAAATTTTCGGGTTTAT
TACAGGGACAGCAGAGATCCAGTTTGGTTAGTACCGGGCCCGCTCTAGACCATAGAGCCCACCGCATCCC
CAGCATGCCTGCTATTGTCTTCCCAATCCTCCCCCTTGCTGTCCTGCCCCACCCCACCCCCCAGAATAGA
ATGACACCTACTCAGACAATGCGATGCAATTTCCTCATTTTATTAGGAAAGGACAGTGGGAGTGGCACCT
TCCAGGGTCAAGGAAGGCACGGGGGAGGGGCAAACAACAGATGGCTGGCAACTAGAAGGCACAGTCGAGG
CTGATCAGCGGGTTTAAACGGGCCCTCTAGGCCCTAGGAATTCTTAATTAAGCTTGTGCCCCAGTTTGCT
AGGGAGGTCGCAGTATCTGGCCACTGCCACCTCGTGCTGCTCGACGTAGGTCTCGTTGTTGGCCTCCTTG
ATTCTTTCCAGTCTGTAGTCCACATAGTAGACGCCAGGCATCTTGAGGTTCTTAGCGGGTTTCTTGGATC
TATATGTGGTCTTGATGTTTGCGATCAGATGGCTCCCGCCCACGAGCTTCAGGGCCATGTCGTTTCTGCC
TTCCAGGCCGCCGTCAGCGGGGTACAGCGTCTCGGTGAAGGCCTCCCAGCCGAGTGTTTTCTTCTGCATC
ACAGGGCCGTTGGATGTGAAGTTCACCCCTCTGATCTTGACGTTGTAGATGAGGCAGCCGTCCTGGAGGC
TGGTGTCCTGGGTAGCGGTCAGCACGCCCCCGTCTTCGTATGTGGTGACTCTCTCCCATGTGAAGCCCTC
AGGGAAGGACTGCTTGAAGAAGTCGGGGATGCCCTGGGTGTGGTTGATGAAGGTCTTGCTGCCGTAGAGG
AAGCTAGTAGCCAGGATGTCGAAGGCGAAGGGGAGAGGGCCGCCCTCGACCACCTTGATTCTCATGGTCT
GGGTGCCCTCGTAGGGCTTGCCTTCGCCCTCGGATGTGCACTTGAAGTGATGGTTGTCCACGGTGCCCTC
CATGTACAGCTTCATGTGCATGTTCTCCTTAATCAGCTCGCTGGTGGCGACCGGTGGGCCAGGATTCTCC
TCGACGTCACCGCATGTTAGCAGACTTCCTCTGCCCTCTCCCGATCCGGCACCGGGCTTGCGGGTCATGC
ACCAGGTGCGCGGTCCTTCGGGCACCTCGACGTCGGCGGTGACGGTGAAGCCGAGCCGCTCGTAGAAGGG
GAGGTTGCGGGGCGCGGAGGTCTCCAGGAAGGCGGGCACCCCGGCGCGCTCGGCCGCCTCCACTCCGGGG
AGCACGACGGCGCTGCCCAGACCCTTGCCCTGGTGGTCGGGCGAGACGCCGACGGTGGCCAGGAACCACG
CGGGCTCCTTGGGCCGGTGCGGCGCCAGGAGGCCTTCCATCTGTTGCTGCGCGGCCAGCCGGGAACCGCT
CAACTCGGCCATGCGCGGGCCGATCTCGGCGAACACCGCCCCCGCTTCGACGCTCTCCGGCGTGGTCCAG
ACCGCCACCGCGGCGCCGTCGTCCGCGACCCACACCTTGCCGATGTCGAGCCCGACGCGCGTGAGGAAGA
GTTCTTGCAGCTCGGTGACCCGCTCGATGTGGCGGTCCGGGTCGACGGTGTGGCGCGTGGCGGGGTAGTC
GGCGAACGCGGCGGCGAGGGTGCGTACGGCCCGGGGGACGTCGTCGCGGGTGGCGAGGCGCACCGTGGGC
TTGTACTCGGTCATGGTGGGCTAGCTCACGACACCTGAAATGGAAGAAAAAAACTTTGAACCACTGTCTG
AGGCTTGAGAATGAACCAAGATCCAAACTCAAAAAGGGCAAATTCCAAGGAGAATTACATCAAGTGCCAA
GCTGGCCTAACTTCAGTCTCCACCCACTCAGTGTGGGGAAACTCCATCGCATAAAACCCCTCCCCCCAAC
CTAAAGACGACGTACTCCAAAAGCGCGAGAACTAATCGAGGTGCCTGGACGGCGCCCGGTACTCCGTGGA
GTCACATGAAGCGACGGCTGAGGACGGAAAGGCCCTTTTCCTTTGTGTGGGTGACTCACCCGCCCGCTCT
CCCGAGCGCCGCGTCCTCCATTTTGAGCTCCCTGCAGCAGGGCCGGGAAGCGGCCATCTTTCCGCTCACG
CAACTGGTGCCGACCGGGCCAGCCTTGCCGCCCAGGGCGGGGCGATACACGGCGGCGCGAGGCCAGGCAC
CAGAGCAGGCCGGCCAGCTTGAGACTACCCCCGTCCGATTCTCGGTGGCCGCGCTCGCAGGCCCCGCCTC
GCCGAACATGTGCGCTGGGACGCACGGGCCCCGTCGCCGCCCGCGGCCCCAAAAACCGAAATACCAGTGT
GCAGATCTTGGCCCGCATTTACAAGACTATCTTGCCAGAAAAAAAGCGTCGCAGCAGGTCATCAAAAATT
TTAAATGGCTAGAGACTTATCGAAAGCAGCGAGACAGGCGCGAAGGTGCCACCAGATTCGCACGCGGCGG
CCCCAGCGCCCAGGCCAGGCCTCAACTCAAGCACGAGGCGAAGGGGCTCCTTAAGCGCAAGGCCTCGAAC
TCTCCCACCCACTTCCAACCCGAAGCTCGGGATCAAGAATCACGTACTGCAGCCAGGTGGAAGTAATTCA
AGGCACGCAAGGGCCATAACCCGTAAAGAGGCCAGGCCCGCGGGAACCACACACGGCACTTACCTGTGTT
CTGGCGGCAAACCCGTTGCGAAAAAGAACGTTCACGGCGACTACTGCACTTATATACGGTTCTCCCCCAC
CCTCGGGAAAAAGGCGGAGCCAGTACACGACATCACTTTCCCAGTTTACCCCGCGCCACCTTCTCTAGGC
ACCGGTTCAATTGCCGACCCCTCCCCCCAACTTCTCGGGGACTGTGGGCGATGTGCGCTCTGCCCACTGA
CGGGCACATGCATGGCGGTAATACGGTTATCCACGCGGCCGCCTAATGGATCCTAGTACTCGAGCATCGT
GATAGTCAGACTGGAAAAAAAGCACCGACTCGGTGCCACTTTTTCAAGTTGATAACGGACTAGCCTTATT
TAAACTTGCTATGCTGTTTCCAGCTTAGCTCTTAAACGGGTGGTGCCCATCCTGGTCCATAAACATGGCC
TCTCAAGAACTATATAAAGCTAAGAATAGAAAAAATTTTACAGTTATGGTGACTAAACTGTAACCCTTTT
TTAAGTTTCAAAGTATATAATAAGTTATGACCTTTTGTACCACACACATTATCATCATATAGTTTGATTA
GGGCTAAGTTTAATAGTCTCCATAACCTTATTACATCATATATGCAAATGAAGGGAACCATGGGAAATTG
GCCCTAGGCCCGCCCGACCTCTGCGCGTCTGTCTAGTGGACTGCGCGGGCAGACAAGCTCGGTCACGGTT
AACGTCGAGGGACCTAATAACTTCGTATAGCATACATTATACGAAGTTATACATGTTTAAGGGTTCCGGT
TCCACTAGGTACAATTCGATATCAAGCTTATCGATAATCAACCTCTGGATTACAAAATTTGTGAAAGATT
GACTGGTATTCTTAACTATGTTGCTCCTTTTACGCTATGTGGATACGCTGCTTTAATGCCTTTGTATCAT
GCTATTGCTTCCCGTATGGCTTTCATTTTCTCCTCCTTGTATAAATCCTGGTTGCTGTCTCTTTATGAGG
AGTTGTGGCCCGTTGTCAGGCAACGTGGCGTGGTGTGCACTGTGTTTGCTGACGCAACCCCCACTGGTTG
GGGCATTGCCACCACCTGTCAGCTCCTTTCCGGGACTTTCGCTTTCCCCCTCCCTATTGCCACGGCGGAA
CTCATCGCCGCCTGCCTTGCCCGCTGCTGGACAGGGGCTCGGCTGTTGGGCACTGACAATTCCGTGGTGT
TGTCGGGGAAATCATCGTCCTTTCCTTGGCTGCTCGCCTGTGTTGCCACCTGGATTCTGCGCGGGACGTC
CTTCTGCTACGTCCCTTCGGCCCTCAATCCAGCGGACCTTCCTTCCCGCGGCCTGCTGCCGGCTCTGCGG
CCTCTTCCGCGTCTTCGCCTTCGCCCTCAGACGAGTCGGATCTCCCTTTGGGCCGCCTCCCCGCATCGAT
ACCGTCGACCTCGATCGAGACCTAGAAAAACATGGAGCAATCACAAGTAGCAATACAGCAGCTACCAATG
CTGATTGTGCCTGGCTAGAAGCACAAGAGGAGGAGGAGGTGGGTTTTCCAGTCACACCTCAGGTACCTTT
AAGACCAATGACTTACAAGGCAGCTGTAGATCTTAGCCACTTTTTAAAAGAAAAGGGGGGACTGGAAGGG
CTAATTCACTCCCAACGAAGACAAGATATCCTTGATCTGTGGATCTACCACACACAAGGCTACTTCCCTG
ATTGGCAGAACTACACACCAGGGCCAGGGATCAGATATCCACTGACCTTTGGATGGTGCTACAAGCTAGT
ACCAGTTGAGCAAGAGAAGGTAGAAGAAGCCAATGAAGGAGAGAACACCCGCTTGTTACACCCTGTGAGC
CTGCATGGGATGGATGACCCGGAGAGAGAAGTATTAGAGTGGAGGTTTGACAGCCGCCTAGCATTTCATC
ACATGGCCCGAGAGCTGCATCCGGACTGTACTGGGTCTCTCTGGTTAGACCAGATCTGAGCCTGGGAGCT
CTCTGGCTAACTAGGGAACCCACTGCTTAAGCCTCAATAAAGCTTGCCTTGAGTGCTTCAAGTAGTGTGT
GCCCGTCTGTTGTGTGACTCTGGTAACTAGAGATCCCTCAGACCCTTTTAGTCAGTGTGGAAAATCTCTA
GCAGCATGTGAGCAAAAGGCCAGCAAAAGGCCAGGAACCGTAAAAAGGCCGCGTTGCTGGCGTTTTTCCA
TAGGCTCCGCCCCCCTGACGAGCATCACAAAAATCGACGCTCAAGTCAGAGGTGGCGAAACCCGACAGGA
CTATAAAGATACCAGGCGTTTCCCCCTGGAAGCTCCCTCGTGCGCTCTCCTGTTCCGACCCTGCCGCTTA
CCGGATACCTGTCCGCCTTTCTCCCTTCGGGAAGCGTGGCGCTTTCTCATAGCTCACGCTGTAGGTATCT
CAGTTCGGTGTAGGTCGTTCGCTCCAAGCTGGGCTGTGTGCACGAACCCCCCGTTCAGCCCGACCGCTGC
GCCTTATCCGGTAACTATCGTCTTGAGTCCAACCCGGTAAGACACGACTTATCGCCACTGGCAGCAGCCA
CTGGTAACAGGATTAGCAGAGCGAGGTATGTAGGCGGTGCTACAGAGTTCTTGAAGTGGTGGCCTAACTA
CGGCTACACTAGAAGAACAGTATTTGGTATCTGCGCTCTGCTGAAGCCAGTTACCTTCGGAAAAAGAGTT
GGTAGCTCTTGATCCGGCAAACAAACCACCGCTGGTAGCGGTGGTTTTTTTGTTTGCAAGCAGCAGATTA
CGCGCAGAAAAAAAGGATCTCAAGAAGATCCTTTGATCTTTTCTACGGGGTCTGACGCTCAGTGGAACGA
AAACTCACGTTAAGGGATTTTGGTCATGAGATTATCAAAAAGGATCTTCACCTAGATCCTTTTAAATTAA
AAATGAAGTTTTAAATCAATCTAAAGTATATATGAGTAAACTTGGTCTGACAGTTACCAATGCTTAATCA
GTGAGGCACCTATCTCAGCGATCTGTCTATTTCGTTCATCCATAGTTGCCTGACTCCCCGTCGTGTAGAT
AACTACGATACGGGAGGGCTTACCATCTGGCCCCAGTGCTGCAATGATACCGCGAGACCCACGCTCACCG
GCTCCAGATTTATCAGCAATAAACCAGCCAGCCGGAAGGGCCGAGCGCAGAAGTGGTCCTGCAACTTTAT
CCGCCTCCATCCAGTCTATTAATTGTTGCCGGGAAGCTAGAGTAAGTAGTTCGCCAGTTAATAGTTTGCG
CAACGTTGTTGCCATTGCTACAGGCATCGTGGTGTCACGCTCGTCGTTTGGTATGGCTTCATTCAGCTCC
GGTTCCCAACGATCAAGGCGAGTTACATGATCCCCCATGTTGTGCAAAAAAGCGGTTAGCTCCTTCGGTC
CTCCGATCGTTGTCAGAAGTAAGTTGGCCGCAGTGTTATCACTCATGGTTATGGCAGCACTGCATAATTC
TCTTACTGTCATGCCATCCGTAAGATGCTTTTCTGTGACTGGTGAGTACTCAACCAAGTCATTCTGAGAA
TAGTGTATGCGGCGACCGAGTTGCTCTTGCCCGGCGTCAATACGGGATAATACCGCGCCACATAGCAGAA
CTTTAAAAGTGCTCATCATTGGAAAACGTTCTTCGGGGCGAAAACTCTCAAGGATCTTACCGCTGTTGAG
ATCCAGTTCGATGTAACCCACTCGTGCACCCAACTGATCTTCAGCATCTTTTACTTTCACCAGCGTTTCT
GGGTGAGCAAAAACAGGAAGGCAAAATGCCGCAAAAAAGGGAATAAGGGCGACACGGAAATGTTGAATAC
TCATACTCTTCCTTTTTCAATATTATTGAAGCATTTATCAGGGTTATTGTCTCATGAGCGGATACATATT
TGAATGTATTTAGAAAAATAAACAAATAGGGGTTCCGCGCACATTTCCCCGAAAAGTGCCACCTGACGTC
GACGGATCGGGAGATCTCCCGATCCCCTATGGTGCACTCTCAGTACAATCTGCTCTGATGCCGCATAGTT
AAGCCAGTATCTGCTCCCTGCTTGTGTGTTGGAGGTCGCTGAGTAGTGCGCGAGCAAAATTTAAGCTACA
ACAAGGCAAGGCTTGACCGACAATTGCATGAAGAATCTGCTTAGGGTTAGGCGTTTTGCGCTGCTTCGCG
ATGTACGGGCCAGATATACGCGTTGACATTGATTATTGACTAGTTATTAATAGTAATCAATTACGGGGTC
ATTAGTTCATAGCCCATATATGGAGTTCCGCGTTACATAACTTACGGTAAATGGCCCGCCTGGCTGACCG
CCCAACGACCCCCGCCCATTGACGTCAATAATGACGTATGTTCCCATAGTAACGCCAATAGGGACTTTCC
ATTGACGTCAATGGGTGGAGTATTTACGGTAAACTGCCCACTTGGCA
