>Addgene plasmid #85995 | pMJ114 | addgene partial sequence | sequence record 172607 | EF1a-F 5'-TCAAGCCTCAGACAGTGGTTC-3'
GGTGTCGTGAGCTAGCCCACCATGACCGAGTACAAGCCCACGGTGCGCCTCGCCACCCGCGACGACGTCC
CCCGGGCCGTACGCACCCTCGCCGCCGCGTTCGCCGACTACCCCGCCACGCGCCACACCGTCGACCCGGA
CCGCCACATCGAGCGGGTCACCGAGCTGCAAGAACTCTTCCTCACGCGCGTCGGGCTCGACATCGGCAAG
GTGTGGGTCGCGGACGACGGCGCCGCGGTGGCGGTCTGGACCACGCCGGAGAGCGTCGAAGCGGGGGCGG
TGTTCGCCGAGATCGGCCCGCGCATGGCCGAGTTGAGCGGTTCCCGGCTGGCCGCGCAGCAACAGATGGA
AGGCCTCCTGGCGCCGCACCGGCCCAAGGAGCCCGCGTGGTTCCTGGCCACCGTCGGCGTCTCGCCCGAC
CACCAGGGCAAGGGTCTGGGCAGCGCCGTCGTGCTCCCCGGAGTGGAGGCGGCCGAGCGCGCCGGGGTGC
CCGCCTTCCTGGAGACCTCCGCGCCCCGCAACCTCCCCTTCTACGAGCGGCTCGGCTTCACCGTCACCGC
CGACGTCGAGGTGCCCGAAGGACCGCGCACCTGGTGCATGACCCGCAAGCCCGGTGCCGGATCGGGAGAG
GGCAGAGGAAGTCTGCTAACATGCGGTGACGTCGAGGAGAATCCTGGCCCACCGGTCGCCACCAGCGAGC
TGATTAAGGAGAACATGCACATGAAGCTGTACATGGAGGGCACCGTGGACAACCATCACTTCAAGTGCAC
ATCCGAGGGCGAAGGCAAGCCC
